Addgene plasmid #82029: pSB7
Purpose: Hybrid Tar[1-43]-CitA[55-173]-Tar[184-553] expression plasmid
Depositing lab: Victor Sourjik. Depositing organization: Max Planck Institute for Terrestrial Microbiology. Publication: Engineering Hybrid Chemotaxis Receptors in Bacteria. Bi S, Pollard AM, Yang Y, Jin F, Sourjik V. ACS Synth Biol. 2016 Jun 10. 10.1021/acssynbio.6b00053 PubMed 27285081.
Backbone
  Vector backbone: pKG116
  Backbone size w/o insert (bp): 4211
  Total vector size (bp): 5763
Growth in bacteria
  Bacterial resistance: Chloramphenicol, 25 μg/mL
  Growth temperature: 37°C
  Growth strain: DH5alpha
  Copy number: Low Copy
Gene/Insert
  Gene/Insert name: Encodes the hybrid receptor of E. coli chemoreceptor Tar and histidine kinase CitA: Tar[1-43]-CitA[55-173]-Tar[184-553]
  Species: E. coli
  Insert size (bp): 1599
  Cloning method: Restriction Enzyme; 5′ cloning site NdeI (not destroyed); 3′ cloning site BamHI (not destroyed)
  Sequencing primers: 5′ CGGGCGCAATATTCATGTTG
Terms and licenses: Academic/Nonprofit Terms; Industry Terms: Not Available to Industry
How to cite: pSB7 was a gift from Victor Sourjik (Addgene plasmid # 82029 ; http://n2t.net/addgene:82029 ; RRID:Addgene_82029)
