[The description below was written by a language model from this plasmid's Addgene catalogue record and pLannotate feature annotations shown in this document.]
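Description:
pSB7 is a bacterial expression plasmid built on the pKG116 backbone for producing an engineered hybrid chemoreceptor in E. coli. The 5.8 kb plasmid replicates from a p15A origin, which gives a low-to-medium copy number and is compatible with ColE1-type plasmids carried in the same cell. It is selected with chloramphenicol through a cat gene driven by its own promoter. The annotation also picks up short remnants typical of pACYC-derived backbones (fragments of IS1, the tetracycline resistance gene and its promoter, an RSF-like origin segment and a phage P22 C1 fragment). These appear to be vestigial rather than functional parts.

The insert, about 1.6 kb and cloned between NdeI and BamHI sites that are both retained, encodes a chimera described as Tar[1-43]-CitA[55-173]-Tar[184-553]. In it, the periplasmic portion of the E. coli aspartate chemoreceptor Tar is replaced by the corresponding sensory region of the histidine kinase CitA, while the N-terminal segment and the remaining signalling and adaptation portion of Tar are kept. The feature table labels this reading frame simply as tar, spanning the numbering origin of the circular sequence, and a lambda t0 terminator lies just downstream. Upstream and divergently oriented is nahR, the Pseudomonas putida regulator of naphthalene/salicylate metabolism genes. Its presence suggests salicylate-inducible control of the receptor, although the promoter itself is not annotated and the record does not state the induction system. The construct comes from work on engineering hybrid chemotaxis receptors. It is suited to testing whether a foreign sensor domain can be coupled to the chemotaxis signalling pathway.
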