Features (pLannotate 1.2.2; 11 found; start..end, strand, type, name):
    301..335     +  terminator     lambda t0 terminator: minimal transcription terminator from phage lambda (Scholtissek and Grosse, 1987)
    328..456     -  CDS            C1 (fragment): RPC1_BPP22 - Experimental evidence at protein level: Swiss-Prot protein existence level 1. Binds to two promoters, P(RE) and Pa23 and activate transcription from these promoters. From Salmonella phage P22 (Bacteriophage P22).
    754..1413    -  CDS            CmR: chloramphenicol acetyltransferase; cat; confers resistance to chloramphenicol
   1414..1516    -  promoter       cat promoter: promoter of the E. coli cat gene encoding chloramphenicol acetyltransferase
   1637..1780    +  mobile_element IS1 (fragment): prokaryotic transposable element IS1
   1899..1954    -  rep_origin     RSF ori (fragment): Plasmids containing the RSF 1030 origin of replication can be propagated in E. coli cells that contain additional plasmids with compatible origins.
   2042..2587    -  rep_origin     p15A ori: Plasmids containing the medium-copy-number p15A origin of replication can be propagated in E. coli cells that contain a second plasmid with the ColE1 origin.
   2699..2717    +  promoter       tet promoter (fragment): E. coli promoter for tetracycline efflux protein gene
   2716..2817    -  CDS            TcR (fragment): tetracycline efflux protein; tet; confers resistance to tetracycline
   3354..4253    -  CDS            nahR: NAHR_PSEPU - Protein inferred from homology: Swiss-Prot protein existence level 3. Regulates the expression of the naphthalene (nahA-F) and salicylate (nahG-M) metabolism genes. From Pseudomonas putida (Arthrobacter siderocapsulatus).
   4401..233     +  CDS            tar (across the origin): MCP2_ECOLI - Also known as cheM. Experimental evidence at protein level: Swiss-Prot protein existence level 1. Chemotactic-signal transducers respond to changes in the concentration of attractants and repellents in the environment, transduce a signal from the outside to the inside of the cell, and facilitate sensory adaptation through the variation of the level of methylation. Attractants increase the level of methylation while repellents decrease the level of methylation, the methyl groups are added by the methyltransferase CheR and removed by the methylesterase CheB. From Escherichia coli (s
>Addgene plasmid #82029 | pSB7 | addgene full sequence | sequence record 174333 | Addgene NGS Result
CGGAAATGGATCGCGTCACGCAACAGAACGCATCGCTGGTGCAGGAATCAGCTGCCGCCGCCGCTGCGCT
GGAAGAACAGGCGAGTCGTTTAACGCAAGCAGTTTCCGCGTTCCGTCTGGCAGCCAGCCCACTCACCAAT
AAACCGCAAACACCATCCCGTCCTGCCAGTGAGCAACCACCGGCTCAGCCACGACTGCGAATTGCTGAAC
AAGATCCAAACTGGGAAACATTTTGAGGATCCGCGGATAAATAAGTAACGATCCGGTCCAGTAATGACCT
CAGAACTCCATCTGGATTTGTTCAGAACGCTCGGTTGCCGCCGGGCGTTTTTTATTGGTGAGAATCGCAG
CAACTTGTCGCGCCAATCGAGCCATGTCGTCGTCAACGACCCCCCATTCAAGAACAGCAAGCAGCATTGA
GAACTTTGGAATCCAGTCCCTCTTCCACCTGCTGACCGGATCAGCAGTCCCCGGAACATCGTAGCTGACG
CCTTCGCGTTGCTCAGTTGTCCAACCCCGGAAACGGGAAAAAGCAAGTTTTCCCCGCTCCCGGCGTTTCA
ATAACTGAAAACCATACTATTTCACAGTTTAAATCACATTAAACGACAGTAATCCCCGTTGATTTGTGCG
CCAACACAGATCCGTCGACCGGGTCGAATTTGCTTTCGAATTTCTGCCATTCATCCGCTTATTATCACTT
ATTCAGGCGTAGCAACCAGGCGTTTAAGGGCACCAATAACTGCCTTAAAAAAATTACGCCCCGCCCTGCC
ACTCATCGCAGTACTGTTGTAATTCATTAAGCATTCTGCCGACATGGAAGCCATCACAAACGGCATGATG
AACCTGAATCGCCAGCGGCATCAGCACCTTGTCGCCTTGCGTATAATATTTGCCCATGGTGAAAACGGGG
GCGAAGAAGTTGTCCATATTGGCCACGTTTAAATCAAAACTGGTGAAACTCACCCAGGGATTGGCTGAGA
CGAAAAACATATTCTCAATAAACCCTTTAGGGAAATAGGCCAGGTTTTCACCGTAACACGCCACATCTTG
CGAATATATGTGTAGAAACTGCCGGAAATCGTCGTGGTATTCACTCCAGAGCGATGAAAACGTTTCAGTT
TGCTCATGGAAAACGGTGTAACAAGGGTGAACACTATCCCATATCACCAGCTCACCGTCTTTCATTGCCA
TACGGAATTCCGGATGAGCATTCATCAGGCGGGCAAGAATGTGAATAAAGGCCGGATAAAACTTGTGCTT
ATTTTTCTTTACGGTCTTTAAAAAGGCCGTAATATCCAGCTGAACGGTCTGGTTATAGGTACATTGAGCA
ACTGACTGAAATGCCTCAAAATGTTCTTTACGATGCCATTGGGATATATCAACGGTGGTATATCCAGTGA
TTTTTTTCTCCATTTTAGCTTCCTTAGCTCCTGAAAATCTCGATAACTCAAAAAATACGCCCGGTAGTGA
TCTTATTTCATTATGGTGAAAGTTGGAACCTCTTACGTGCCGATCAACGTCTCATTTTCGCCAAAAGTTG
GCCCAGGGCTTCCCGGTATCAACAGGGACACCAGGATTTATTTATTCTGCGAAGTGATCTTCCGTCACAG
GTATTTATTCGGCGCAAAGTGCGTCGGGTGATGCTGCCAACTTACTGATTTAGTGTATGATGGTGTTTTT
GAGGTGCTCCAGTGGCTTCTGTTTCTATCAGCTGTCCCTCCTGTTCAGCTACTGACGGGGTGGTGCGTAA
CGGCAAAAGCACCGCCGGACATCAGCGCTAGCGGAGTGTATACTGGCTTACTATGTTGGCACTGATGAGG
GTGTCAGTGAAGTGCTTCATGTGGCAGGAGAAAAAAGGCTGCACCGGTGCGTCAGCAGAATATGTGATAC
AGGATATATTCCGCTTCCTCGCTCACTGACTCGCTACGCTCGGTCGTTCGACTGCGGCGAGCGGAAATGG
CTTACGAACGGGGCGGAGATTTCCTGGAAGATGCCAGGAAGATACTTAACAGGGAAGTGAGAGGGCCGCG
GCAAAGCCGTTTTTCCATAGGCTCCGCCCCCCTGACAAGCATCACGAAATCTGACGCTCAAATCAGTGGT
GGCGAAACCCGACAGGACTATAAAGATACCAGGCGTTTCCCCCTGGCGGCTCCCTCGTGCGCTCTCCTGT
TCCTGCCTTTCGGTTTACCGGTGTCATTCCGCTGTTATGGCCGCGTTTGTCTCATTCCACGCCTGACACT
CAGTTCCGGGTAGGCAGTTCGCTCCAAGCTGGACTGTATGCACGAACCCCCCGTTCAGTCCGACCGCTGC
GCCTTATCCGGTAACTATCGTCTTGAGTCCAACCCGGAAAGACATGCAAAAGCACCACTGGCAGCAGCCA
CTGGTAATTGATTTAGAGGAGTTAGTCTTGAAGTCATGCGCCGGTTAAGGCTAAACTGAAAGGACAAGTT
TTGGTGACTGCGCTCCTCCAAGCCAGTTACCTCGGTTCAAAGAGTTGGTAGCTCAGAGAACCTTCGAAAA
ACCGCCCTGCAAGGCGGTTTTTTCGTTTTCAGAGCAAGAGATTACGCGCAGACCAAAACGATCTCAAGAA
GATCATCTTATTAATCAGATAAAATATTTCTAGATTTCAGTGCAATTTATCTCTTCAAATGTAGCACCTG
AAGTCAGCCCCATACGATATAAGTTGTAATTCTCATGTTTGACAGCTTATCATCGATCCCGCAAGAGGCC
CGGCAGTACCGGCATAACCAAGCCTATGCCTACAGCATCCAGGGTGACGGTGCCGAGGATGACGATGAGC
GCATTGTTAGATTTCATACACGGTGCCTGACTGCGTTAGCAATTTAACTGTGATAAACTACCGCATTAAA
GCTTCTTGCGAAACAGCTCTCGACCAGGTTTATACTGGTCGTGCAGATGAAAGCAGTTTTTGCCGAGGTC
GATTCCGACCAGCGCCATATCGCTCATAGTGATGGTCTCCGAATTATAAACACCCTGCGAAAGCGTAGCC
TACGCAGGGTGTCGGGTGCTCATCCCATTACCCGTTTTCCCATCTCTTAACTTAAGGGGGGAACGGTGTC
CTGTCTTTCATGGGGCTCGTTCACTGCTAACTTACCTGCTTCCCTGTCTGTCAATTCTCTCTATCCTGCG
ATCCCGCGAAGAACCAAAAAAGCTCGACAGAGGGCGCGGTCATTTTAGGTCGGGCGGATCGGCGCCGCCG
GCTCGGCTGGTGTGCCGCACAGCACCGCCTACGTGAGCTGCCAGTTGATGAACTTCCCCCGTTGCCAGCT
AGGGCGCAAGCGGGCTGTATAAGATCACTGCCCATCACATTGATCGGCTCGGATTTTTTCTCAATCCGTA
AACAGGTCAAACATCAGTTGCCGCAACCAAATATTGGCTAGGTCCTTGTGGTACTTCGCATGCCAGAACA
TGTTGATGGCTATTTCAGGCAAGACGACTGGGTGCGGCAAGGCGCTTAGGCCGAAGGGCTCCACACAGCA
GTCGGCTAAACGTATCGGCACAGTGGCGAGCAGATCGGTGCGCTGGAGGATGTGGCCAACGGCGGCGAAG
TGCGGCACTTCCAGACGGATGTCGCGCCGGATGCCGACCCGTGTCATGTACGTGTCCACCTCGCCGTGGC
CGGTGCCAGCGGCGATGACACGCACGTGGCCGTAGGAACAGAAGCGCTCCAGAGTCAGGGGTTCGCGGGT
GACTGGATGGTCCTTGCGACATAGGCACACGTAGTGATTCTGGAGCAGCCGGCGCTGAAAGAAGCCAGTT
TGCAGATTGGGAAGCAGGCCCACGGCCAAGTCCACGGTTCCGTTCTGCAAGGCCTGCATCAGGCTCATCG
AACTGTCGCGCACCGTACTGATCACGCAATTGGGGGCCTGGTGAGCCAGCACATCCATCAGCCGCGGCAT
GAAGTAGATCTCGCCAATGTCGGTCATGGCCAGGGTGAAGGTACGCTCGCTGGTCAGCGGATCGAAGCTT
TCATGGTGCTGTAGGGCGTTGCGCAGTGCGTGCATGGCCGAAGTGACGGGCTCGGCCAGATGCGCGGCAT
AGGGTGTGGGTTCCATTCCCTGATGTGTGCGCACGAAGAGTGGGTCCTGTAGCGAGGTGCGCAGGCGTTT
CAGCGCATTGCTCACGGCAGGCTGGGTCAGGCCCAGGTTCTCCGCAGTGATAGAGACGCGTCTGTCGACC
AGCAACTGGTTGAACACCACCAGCAGGTTTAAATCCAGGTCACGCAGTTCCATGGGGCCTCGCTTGGGTT
ATTGCTGGTGCCCGGCCGGGCGCAATATTCATGTTGATGATTTATTATATATCGAGTGGTGTATTTATCA
ATATTGTTTGCTCCGTTATCGTTATTAACAAGTCATCAATAAAGCCATAAGGAGTACCATATGATTAACC
GTATCCGCGTAGTCACGCTGTTGGTAATGGTGCTGGGGGTATTCGCACTGTTACAGCTTATTTCCGGCAG
TCTGTTTTTTTCTTCCCTTCACCATAGCCAGAAGAGCTTTGTGGTTTCCGACATGGCAATGAATCAGGCG
AAAATTATTGCCTCCAATGACAGTGTCATCTCTGCGGTGAAAACGCGTGACTACAAACGGCTGGCGACCA
TCGCTAACAAATTACAAAGAGATACCGATTTTGATTATGTGGTGATTGGGGACCGGCACTCGATCCGCCT
TTACCATCCTAATCCGGAGAAAATTGGTTATCCTATGCAGTTCACCAAACAGGGCGCGCTGGAGAAAGGG
GAGAGCTACTTCATTACCGGGAAAGGGTCAATGGGGATGGCGATGCGCGCCAAAACGCCAATCTTTGATG
ACGATGGAAAAGTCATCGGCGTGGTGTCGATTGGCTACCTGGTGAGTAAAATCGATGCAGATGATTACCG
ATTTGCCCAGTGGCAACTGGCGGTTATCGCGCTGGTGGTGGTATTGATTCTGCTGGTGGCGTGGTACGGC
ATTCGCCGTATGTTGCTTACTCCGCTGGCAAAAATTATTGCTCACATTCGCGAAATCGCCGGTGGTAACC
TGGCGAATACCCTGACCATTGACGGGCGCAGTGAAATGGGCGACCTGGCGCAGAGCGTTTCACACATGCA
ACGCTCTTTGACTGACACCGTCACTCATGTCCGCGAAGGTTCAGATGCCATCTATGCCGGTACCCGTGAA
ATTGCGGCGGGCAACACCGATCTTTCCTCCCGTACTGAACAGCAGGCATCCGCGCTGGAAGAAATTGCCG
CCAGCATGGAGCAGCTCACCGCGACAGTGAAGCAAAACGCCGATAACGCCCGCCAGGCCTCGCAACTGGC
GCAAAGTGCCTCCGACACCGCCCAGCACGGCGGCAAAGTGGTGGATGGCGTAGTGAAAACGATGCATGAG
ATCGCCGATAGTTCGAAGAAAATTGCCGACATTATCAGCGTTATCGACGGTATTGCCTTCCAGACTAATA
TCCTCGCGCTGAATGCCGCGGTTGAAGCCGCGCGTGCGGGTGAACAGGGCCGTGGTTTTGCCGTGGTGGC
GGGTGAAGTGCGTAATCTTGCCAGTCGCAGCGCCCAGGCGGCAAAAGAGATCAAAGCCCTCATTGAAGAC
TCCGTCTCACGCGTTGATACCGGTTCGGTGCTGGTCGAAAGCGCCGGGGAAACAATGAACAATATCGTCA
ATGCTGTCACTCGCGTGACTGACATTATGGGCGAGATTGCATCGGCATCGGATGAACAGAGCCGTGGCAT
CGATCAAGTCGCATTGGCGGTTT
